>Addgene plasmid #156754 | pD649-HAsp-ZPBP2-Fc(DAPA)-AviTag-6xHis | depositor full sequence | sequence record 302617 | Full Sequence
TTTCAATATTATTGAAGCATTTATCAGGGTTATTGTCTCATGAGCGGATACATATTTGAATGTATTTAGA
AAAATAAACAAATAGGGGTCAGTGTTACAACCAATTAACCAATTCTGAACATTATCGCGAGCCCATTTAT
ACCTGAATATGGCTCATAACACCCCTTGCTCATGACCAAAATCCCTTAACGTGAGTTACGCGCGCGTCGT
TCCACTGAGCGTCAGACCCCGTAGAAAAGATCAAAGGATCTTCTTGAGATCCTTTTTTTCTGCGCGTAAT
CTGCTGCTTGCAAACAAAAAAACCACCGCTACCAGCGGTGGTTTGTTTGCCGGATCAAGAGCTACCAACT
CTTTTTCCGAAGGTAACTGGCTTCAGCAGAGCGCAGATACCAAATACTGTTCTTCTAGTGTAGCCGTAGT
TAGCCCACCACTTCAAGAACTCTGTAGCACCGCCTACATACCTCGCTCTGCTAATCCTGTTACCAGTGGC
TGCTGCCAGTGGCGATAAGTCGTGTCTTACCGGGTTGGACTCAAGACGATAGTTACCGGATAAGGCGCAG
CGGTCGGGCTGAACGGGGGGTTCGTGCACACAGCCCAGCTTGGAGCGAACGACCTACACCGAACTGAGAT
ACCTACAGCGTGAGCTATGAGAAAGCGCCACGCTTCCCGAAGGGAGAAAGGCGGACAGGTATCCGGTAAG
CGGCAGGGTCGGAACAGGAGAGCGCACGAGGGAGCTTCCAGGGGGAAACGCCTGGTATCTTTATAGTCCT
GTCGGGTTTCGCCACCTCTGACTTGAGCGTCGATTTTTGTGATGCTCGTCAGGGGGGCGGAGCCTATGGA
AAAACGCCAGCAACGCGGCCTTTTTACGGTTCCTGGCCTTTTGCTGGCCTTTTGCTCACATGTTCTTTCC
TGCGTTATCCCCTGATTCTGTGGATAACCGTATTACCGCCTTTGAGTGAGCTGATACCGCTCGCCGCAGC
CGAACGACCGAGCGCAGCGAGTCAGTGAGCGAGGAAGCGGAAGGCGAGAGTAGGGAACTGCCAGGCATCA
AACTAAGCAGAAGGCCCCTGACGGATGGCCTTTTTGCGTTTCTACAAACTCTTTCTGTGTTGTAAAACGA
CGGCCAGTCTTAAGCTCGGGCCCCCTGGGCGGTTCTGATAACGAGTAATCGTTAATCCGCAAATAACGTA
AAAACCCGCTTCGGCGGGTTTTTTTATGGGGGGAGTTTAGGGAAAGAGCATTTGTCAGAATATTTAAGGG
CGCCTGTCACTTTGCTTGATATATGAGAATTATTTAACCTTATAAATGAGAAAAAAGCAACGCACTTTAA
ATAAGATACGTTGCTTTTTCGATTGATGAACACCTATAATTAAACTATTCATCTATTATTTATGATTTTT
TGTATATACAATATTTCTAGTTTGTTAAAGAGAATTAAGAAAATAAATCTCGAAAATAATAAAGGGAAAA
TCAGTTTTTGATATCAAAATTATACATGTCAACGATAATACAAAATATAATACAAACTATAAGATGTTAT
CAGTATTTATTATCATTTAGAATAAATTTTGTGTCGCCCTTAATTGTGAGCGGATAACAATTACGAGCTT
CATGCACAGTGGCGTTGACTCAATATTGGCCATTAGCCATATTATTCATTGGTTATATAGCATAAATCAA
TATTGGCTATTGGCCATTGCATACGTTGTATCTATATCATAATATGTACATTTATATTGGCTCATGTCCA
ATATGACCGCCATGTTGGCATTGATTATTGACTAGTTATTAATAGTAATCAATTACGGGGTCATTAGTTC
ATAGCCCATATATGGAGTTCCGCGTTACATAACTTACGGTAAATGGCCCGCCTGGCTGACCGCCCAACGA
CCCCCGCCCATTGACGTCAATAATGACGTATGTTCCCATAGTAACGCCAATAGGGACTTTCCATTGACGT
CAATGGGTGGAGTATTTACGGTAAACTGCCCACTTGGCAGTACATCAAGTGTATCATATGCCAAGTACGC
CCCCTATTGACGTCAATGACGGTAAATGGCCCGCCTGGCATTATGCCCAGTACATGACCTTATGGGACTT
TCCTACTTGGCAGTACATCTACGTATTAGTCATCGCTATTACCATGGTGATGCGGTTTTGGCAGTACATC
AATGGGCGTGGATAGCGGTTTGACTCACGGGGATTTCCAAGTCTCCACCCCATTGACGTCAATGGGAGTT
TGTTTTGGCACCAAAATCAACGGGACTTTCCAAAATGTCGTAACAACTCCGCCCCATTGACGCAAATGGG
CGGTAGGCGTGTACGGTGGGAGGTCTATATAAGCAGAGCTCGTTTAGTGAACCGTCAGATCGCCTGGAGA
CGCCATCCACGCTGTTTTGACCTCCATAGAAGACACCGGGACCGATCCAGCCTCCGCGGCCGGGAACGGT
GCATTGGAACGCGGATTCCCCGTGCCAAGAGTGACGTAAGTACCGCCTATAGAGTCTATAGGCCCACCCC
CTTGGCTTCGTTAGAACGCGGCTACAATTAATACATAACCTTATGTATCATACACATACGATTTAGGTGA
CACTATAGAATAACATCCACTTTGCCTTTCTCTCCACAGGTGTCCACTCCCAGGTCCAACTGCACCTCGG
TTCTATCGAAAACGCGCCTGCTAGCGCCACCATGAAGACCATCATTGCCCTGAGCTACATCTTCTGCCTG
GTGTTCGCTGCGGCCGCCAGATTCACCCTGTTCAACAAGAAGGGCTTCATCTACGGCAAGACCGGCCAGC
CTGACAAGATCTACGTGGAACTGCACCAGAACAGCCCCGTGCTGATCTGCATGGACTTCAAGCTGAGCAA
GAAAGAAATCGTGGACCCCACCTACCTGTGGATCGGCCCCAATGAGAAAACCCTGACCGGCAACAACCGG
ATCAACATCACAGAGACAGGCCAGCTGATGGTCAAGGACTTCCTGGAACCTCTGAGCGGCCTGTACACAT
GCACCCTGAGCTACAAGACCGTGAAGGCCGAGACACAAGAGGAAAAGACCGTCAAGAAACGCTACGACTT
CATGGTGTTCGCCTACAGAGAGCCCGACTACAGCTATCAGATGGCCGTGCGGTTCACCACCAGAAGCTGC
ATCGGCAGATACAACGACGTGTTCTTCCGGGTGCTGAAGAAGATCCTGGACAGCCTGATCAGCGACCTGA
GCTGTCACGTGATCGAGCCCAGCTACAAGTGCCACAGCGTGGAAATCCCTGAGCACGGACTGATCCACGA
GCTGTTTATCGCCTTCCAAGTGAACCCCTTCGCTCCTGGATGGAAGGGCGCCTGTAATGGCTCTGTGGAT
TGCGAGGACACCACCAACCACAACATCCTGCAGGCCAGAGACAGAATCGAGGACTTCTTTAGAAGCCAGG
CCTACATCTTCTACCACAACTTTAACAAGACCCTGCCTGCCATGCACTTCGTGGACCATTCTCTGCAGGT
CGTGCGGCTGGATAGCTGCAGACCTGGCTTCGGCAAGAACGAGAGACTGCACAGCAATTGCGCCAGCTGC
TGTGTCGTGTGTAGCCCTGCCACATTCAGCCCCGATGTGAATGTGACCTGCCAGACCTGTGTGTCCGTGC
TGACATACGGCGCCAAGAGCTGTCCTCAGACCAGCAACAAGAACCAGCAGTACGAGGATGGCGCGCCGGG
CGGCGACAAGACCCACACCTGCCCCCCCTGCCCAGCTCCAGAACTGCTGGGAGGGCCTTCCGTGTTCCTG
TTCCCCCCCAAGCCCAAGGACACCCTGATGATCAGCAGGACCCCCGAGGTGACCTGCGTGGTGGTGGCCG
TGTCCCACGAGGACCCAGAGGTGAAGTTCAACTGGTACGTGGACGGCGTGGAGGTGCACAACGCCAAGAC
CAAGCCCAGAGAGGAGCAGTACAACAGCACCTACAGGGTGGTGTCCGTGCTGACCGTGCTGCACCAGGAC
TGGCTGAACGGCAAAGAATACAAGTGCAAAGTCTCCAACAAGGCCCTGGCTGCCCCAATCGAAAAGACAA
TCAGCAAGGCCAAGGGCCAGCCACGGGAGCCCCAGGTGTACACCCTGCCCCCCAGCCGGGAGGAGATGAC
CAAGAACCAGGTGTCCCTGACCTGTCTGGTGAAGGGCTTCTACCCCAGCGATATCGCCGTGGAGTGGGAG
AGCAACGGCCAGCCCGAGAACAACTACAAGACCACCCCCCCAGTGCTGGACAGCGACGGCAGCTTCTTCC
TGTACAGCAAGCTGACCGTGGACAAGTCCAGGTGGCAGCAGGGCAACGTGTTCAGCTGCAGCGTGATGCA
CGAGGCCCTGCACAACCACTACACCCAGAAGTCCCTGAGCCTGAGCCCCGGCGGCAGCGGTCTTAATGAT
ATTTTCGAGGCTCAGAAGATTGAGTGGCATGAACACCACCACCATCACCACTAAGGCCGGCCTGTAGTCA
CTGGCACAACGCGTTACCCGGTAAGCCAATCGGGTATACACGGTCGTCATACTGCAGACAGGGTTCTTCT
ACTTTGCAAGATAGTCTTGAGTAGTAAAATAAATAGATAGAGAAAATCAGCCTCGACTGTGCCTTCTAGT
TGCCAGCCATCTGTTGTTTGCCCCTCCCCCGTGCCTTCCTTGACCCTGGAAGGTGCCACTCCCACTGTCC
TTTCCTAATAAAATGAGGAAATTGCATCACAACACTCAACCCTATCTCGGTCTATTCTTTTGATTTATAA
GGGATTTTGCCGATTTCGGCCTATTGGTTAAAAAATGAGCTGATTTAACAAAAATTTAACGCGAATTAAT
TCTGTGGAATGTGTGTCAGTTAGGGTGTGGAAAGTCCCCAGGCTCCCCAGCAGGCAGAAGTATGCAAAGC
ATGCATCTCAATTAGTCAGCAACCAGGTGTGGAAAGTCCCCAGGCTCCCCAGCAGGCAGAAGTATGCAAA
GCATGCATCTCAATTAGTCAGCAACCATAGTCCCGCCCCTAACTCCGCCCATCCCGCCCCTAACTCCGCC
CAGTTCCGCCCATTCTCCGCCCCATGGCTGACTAATTTTTTTTATTTATGCAGAGGCCGAGGCCGCCTCT
GCCTCTGAGCTATTCCAGAAGTAGTGAGGAGGCTTTTTTGGAGGCCTAGGCTTTTGCAAAAAGCTCCCGG
GAGCTTGTATATCCATTTTCGGATCTGATCAGCACGTGTTGACAATTAATCATCGGCATAGTATATCGGC
ATAGTATAATACGACAAGGTGAGGAACTAAACCATGACCGAGTACAAGCCCACGGTGCGCCTCGCCACCC
GCGACGACGTCCCCAGGGCCGTACGCACCCTCGCCGCCGCGTTCGCCGACTACCCCGCCACGCGCCACAC
CGTCGATCCGGACCGCCACATCGAGCGGGTCACCGAGCTGCAAGAACTCTTCCTCACGCGCGTCGGGCTC
GACATCGGCAAGGTGTGGGTCGCGGACGACGGCGCCGCGGTGGCGGTCTGGACCACGCCGGAGAGCGTCG
AAGCGGGGGCGGTGTTCGCCGAGATCGGCCCGCGCATGGCCGAGTTGAGCGGTTCCCGGCTGGCCGCGCA
GCAACAGATGGAAGGCCTCCTGGCGCCGCACCGGCCCAAGGAGCCCGCGTGGTTCCTGGCCACCGTCGGC
GTCTCGCCCGACCACCAGGGCAAGGGTCTGGGCAGCGCCGTCGTGCTCCCCGGAGTGGAGGCGGCCGAGC
GCGCCGGGGTGCCCGCCTTCCTGGAGACATCCGCGCCCCGCAACCTCCCCTTCTACGAGCGGCTCGGCTT
CACCGTCACCGCCGACGTCGAGGTGCCCGAAGGACCGCGCACCTGGTGCATGACCCGCAAGCCCGGTGCC
TGACACGTGCTACGAGATTTCGATTCCACCGCCGCCTTCTATGAAAGGTTGGGCTTCGGAATCGTTTTCC
GGGACGCCGGCTGGATGATCCTCCAGCGCGGGGATCTCATGCTGGAGTTCTTCGCCCACCCCAACTTGTT
TATTGCAGCTTATAATGGTTACAAATAAAGCAATAGCATCACAAATTTCACAAATAAAGCATTTTTTTCA
CTGCATTCTAGTTGTGGTTTGTCCAAACTCATCAATGTATCTTATCATGTCTGTATACCGTCGACCTCTA
GCTAGAGCTTGGCGTAATCATGGTCATTACCAATGCTTAATCAGTGAGGCACCTATCTCAGCGATCTGTC
TATTTCGTTCATCCATAGTTGCCTGACTCCCCGTCGTGTAGATAACTACGATACGGGAGGGCTTACCATC
TGGCCCCAGCGCTGCGATGATACCGCGAGAACCACGCTCACCGGCTCCGGATTTATCAGCAATAAACCAG
CCAGCCGGAAGGGCCGAGCGCAGAAGTGGTCCTGCAACTTTATCCGCCTCCATCCAGTCTATTAATTGTT
GCCGGGAAGCTAGAGTAAGTAGTTCGCCAGTTAATAGTTTGCGCAACGTTGTTGCCATCGCTACAGGCAT
CGTGGTGTCACGCTCGTCGTTTGGTATGGCTTCATTCAGCTCCGGTTCCCAACGATCAAGGCGAGTTACA
TGATCCCCCATGTTGTGCAAAAAAGCGGTTAGCTCCTTCGGTCCTCCGATCGTTGTCAGAAGTAAGTTGG
CCGCAGTGTTATCACTCATGGTTATGGCAGCACTGCATAATTCTCTTACTGTCATGCCATCCGTAAGATG
CTTTTCTGTGACTGGTGAGTACTCAACCAAGTCATTCTGAGAATAGTGTATGCGGCGACCGAGTTGCTCT
TGCCCGGCGTCAATACGGGATAATACCGCGCCACATAGCAGAACTTTAAAAGTGCTCATCATTGGAAAAC
GTTCTTCGGGGCGAAAACTCTCAAGGATCTTACCGCTGTTGAGATCCAGTTCGATGTAACCCACTCGTGC
ACCCAACTGATCTTCAGCATCTTTTACTTTCACCAGCGTTTCTGGGTGAGCAAAAACAGGAAGGCAAAAT
GCCGCAAAAAAGGGAATAAGGGCGACACGGAAATGTTGAATACTCATATTCTTCCTT
Features (pLannotate 1.2.2; 21 found; start..end, strand, type, name):
    119..143     -  CDS            KanR (fragment): aminoglycoside phosphotransferase; aph(3')-Ia; confers resistance to kanamycin
    254..842     +  rep_origin     ori: high-copy-number ColE1/pMB1/pBR322/pUC origin of replication
   1067..1084    +  terminator     rrnB T2 terminator (fragment): transcription terminator T2 from the E. coli rrnB gene
   1109..1128    -  CDS            lacZα (fragment): LacZα fragment of β-galactosidase; lacZ fragment
   1584..1600    +  protein_bind   lac operator: The lac repressor binds to the lac operator to inhibit transcription in E. coli. This inhibition can be relieved by adding lactose or isopropyl-β-D-thiogalactopyranoside (IPTG). lac repressor encoded by lacI
   1843..2146    +  enhancer       CMV enhancer: human cytomegalovirus immediate early enhancer
   2147..2350    +  promoter       CMV promoter: human cytomegalovirus (CMV) immediate early promoter
   2486..2529    +  intron         CMV intron (fragment): modified intron A from human cytomegalovirus
   2581..2599    +  promoter       SP6 promoter: promoter for bacteriophage SP6 RNA polymerase
   2603..2640    +  CDS            IgH signal sequence (fragment): signal sequence from the mouse immunoglobulin heavy chain variable region
   2749..3666    +  CDS            Zpbp2 (fragment): ZPBP2_MOUSE - Experimental evidence at protein level: Swiss-Prot protein existence level 1. Is implicated in sperm-oocyte interaction during fertilization. From Mus musculus (Mouse).
   3715..4392    +  CDS            IGHG1 (fragment): IGHG1_HUMAN - Experimental evidence at protein level: Swiss-Prot protein existence level 1. Constant region of immunoglobulin heavy chains. Immunoglobulins, also known as antibodies, are membrane-bound or secreted glycoproteins produced by B lymphocytes. In the recognition phase of humoral immunity, the membrane-bound immunoglobulins serve as receptors which, upon binding of a specific antigen, trigger the clonal expansion and differentiation of B lymphocytes into immunoglobulins- secreting plasma cells. Secreted immunoglobulins mediate the effector phase of humoral immunity, which results in
   4607..4718    +  polyA_signal   bGH poly(A) signal: bovine growth hormone polyadenylation signal
   4719..4827    +  rep_origin     f1 ori (fragment): f1 bacteriophage origin of replication; arrow indicates direction of (+) strand synthesis
   4841..5170    +  promoter       SV40 promoter: SV40 enhancer and early promoter
   5218..5265    +  promoter       EM7 promoter: synthetic bacterial promoter&nbsp
   5284..5883    +  CDS            PuroR (fragment): puromycin N-acetyltransferase; pac from Streptomyces; confers resistance to puromycin
   5893..6018    +  CDS            ble (fragment): BLE_KLEPN - Experimental evidence at protein level: Swiss-Prot protein existence level 1. Binding protein with a strong affinity to the bleomycin family of antibiotics. Binds to CL990; an antimitotic-antibiotic compound. From Klebsiella pneumoniae.
   6013..6134    +  polyA_signal   SV40 poly(A) signal: SV40 polyadenylation signal
   6187..7047    -  CDS            AmpR: β-lactamase; bla; confers resistance to ampicillin, carbenicillin, and related antibiotics
   7050..89      -  promoter       AmpR promoter (fragment) (across the origin): bla
