[The description below was written by a language model from this plasmid's Addgene catalogue record and pLannotate feature annotations shown in this document.]
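Description:
pD649-HAsp-ZPBP2-Fc(DAPA)-AviTag-6xHis is a mammalian expression plasmid of about 7.1 kb, built on the pD649 backbone, for producing a secreted, Fc-fused form of human ZPBP2 (zona pellucida binding protein 2, also called ZPBPL). It is propagated in E. coli through a high-copy ColE1/pUC-type origin with ampicillin selection (AmpR and its promoter). The annotation also picks up short remnants of KanR, lacZα, an rrnB terminator, a lac operator and an f1 origin, which appear to be backbone vestiges rather than functional parts.

The expression cassette is driven by the CMV immediate-early enhancer and promoter, followed by a fragment of CMV intron A and an SP6 promoter, which could support in vitro transcription and is the site of the 5′ sequencing primer. The open reading frame begins with a leader that the name calls HAsp, although the annotation tool matched this region to part of an immunoglobulin heavy-chain signal sequence. The 951 bp ZPBP2 insert was made by gene synthesis and is flanked by two retained restriction sites. The tool labelled it by similarity to the mouse orthologue, but the catalogue gives the species as human. It is fused at its C terminus to a human IgG1 Fc carrying the D265A and P329A (DAPA) mutations, generally used to reduce Fc effector binding, then an AviTag for site-specific biotinylation and a 6xHis tag for purification; the two small tags are not annotated in the feature table. A bGH polyadenylation signal ends the transcript.

A separate SV40/EM7-driven puromycin resistance cassette with an SV40 poly(A) signal could allow selection in mammalian cells. The plasmid belongs to a collection used to map human IgSF cell-surface protein interactions. The depositor notes that some members may carry an IS4-like transposase upstream of the CMV promoter; none is annotated here.
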