Addgene plasmid #156754: pD649-HAsp-ZPBP2-Fc(DAPA)-AviTag-6xHis
Purpose: Mammalian expression of secreted protein fused to Fc(DAPA)-Avi-6xHis.
Depositing lab: Chris Garcia. Depositing organization: Stanford University. Publication: A Human IgSF Cell-Surface Interactome Reveals a Complex Network of Protein-Protein Interactions. Wojtowicz WM, Vielmetter J, Fernandes RA, Siepe DH, Eastman CL, Chisholm GB, Cox S, Klock H, Anderson PW, Rue SM, Miller JJ, Glaser SM, Bragstad ML, Vance J, Lam AW, Lesley SA, Zinn K, Garcia KC. Cell. 2020 Aug 20;182(4):1027-1043.e17. doi: 10.1016/j.cell.2020.07.025. PubMed 32822567.
Backbone
  Vector backbone: pD649
  Backbone size w/o insert (bp): 6106
  Vector type: Mammalian Expression
Growth in bacteria
  Bacterial resistance: Ampicillin, 100 μg/mL
  Growth temperature: 37°C
  Growth strain: DH5alpha
  Copy number: High Copy
Gene/Insert
  Gene/Insert name: ZPBP2
  Species: H. sapiens (human)
  Insert size (bp): 951
  Mutation: Fc region of human IgG contains D265A and P329A mutations (DAPA)
  Entrez Gene: ZPBP2 (a.k.a. ZPBPL)
  Promoter: CMV/SP6
  Tag / fusion protein: Fc(DAPA)-AviTag-6xHis (C terminal on backbone)
  Cloning method: Restriction Enzyme; 5′ cloning site GCGGCCGC (not destroyed); 3′ cloning site GGCGCGCC (not destroyed)
  Sequencing primers: 5′ ATTTAGGTGACACTATAG; 3′ CACGTACCAGTTGAACTTCACC
Resource information
  A portion of this plasmid was derived from a plasmid made by: synthesis by ThermoFisher
Terms and licenses: Academic/Nonprofit Terms; Industry Terms: Not Available to Industry
Depositor comments: Some plasmids in this collection may have an IS4-like element ISVsa5 family transposase upstream of the CMV promoter.
How to cite: pD649-HAsp-ZPBP2-Fc(DAPA)-AviTag-6xHis was a gift from Chris Garcia (Addgene plasmid # 156754 ; http://n2t.net/addgene:156754 ; RRID:Addgene_156754)
