>Addgene plasmid #156754 | pD649-HAsp-ZPBP2-Fc(DAPA)-AviTag-6xHis | depositor partial sequence | sequence record 302618 | insert (secreted protein)
AGATTCACCCTGTTCAACAAGAAGGGCTTCATCTACGGCAAGACCGGCCAGCCTGACAAGATCTACGTGG
AACTGCACCAGAACAGCCCCGTGCTGATCTGCATGGACTTCAAGCTGAGCAAGAAAGAAATCGTGGACCC
CACCTACCTGTGGATCGGCCCCAATGAGAAAACCCTGACCGGCAACAACCGGATCAACATCACAGAGACA
GGCCAGCTGATGGTCAAGGACTTCCTGGAACCTCTGAGCGGCCTGTACACATGCACCCTGAGCTACAAGA
CCGTGAAGGCCGAGACACAAGAGGAAAAGACCGTCAAGAAACGCTACGACTTCATGGTGTTCGCCTACAG
AGAGCCCGACTACAGCTATCAGATGGCCGTGCGGTTCACCACCAGAAGCTGCATCGGCAGATACAACGAC
GTGTTCTTCCGGGTGCTGAAGAAGATCCTGGACAGCCTGATCAGCGACCTGAGCTGTCACGTGATCGAGC
CCAGCTACAAGTGCCACAGCGTGGAAATCCCTGAGCACGGACTGATCCACGAGCTGTTTATCGCCTTCCA
AGTGAACCCCTTCGCTCCTGGATGGAAGGGCGCCTGTAATGGCTCTGTGGATTGCGAGGACACCACCAAC
CACAACATCCTGCAGGCCAGAGACAGAATCGAGGACTTCTTTAGAAGCCAGGCCTACATCTTCTACCACA
ACTTTAACAAGACCCTGCCTGCCATGCACTTCGTGGACCATTCTCTGCAGGTCGTGCGGCTGGATAGCTG
CAGACCTGGCTTCGGCAAGAACGAGAGACTGCACAGCAATTGCGCCAGCTGCTGTGTCGTGTGTAGCCCT
GCCACATTCAGCCCCGATGTGAATGTGACCTGCCAGACCTGTGTGTCCGTGCTGACATACGGCGCCAAGA
GCTGTCCTCAGACCAGCAACAAGAACCAGCAGTACGAGGAT
